>Addgene plasmid #19640 | pGC75 | depositor full sequence | sequence record 9272 | Author sequence
AAGCTTCTGGAGATTGCTCCAGCAGCTCTTAACAGTGTCTACGACCGTCTTCGTGCAATTCTCATGGAAA
CTGAAAGATCGGAAAATGCACTGGATCGACGTATTCAGTATATGATTGAGACTGCAATGCAGATTCGAAA
GGACAAATTTGCGGTAAGGTAGAATATATAAATAGTTTATTAGAAAAAAATAAATTAGAATAATTTAAAT
TCCTACTAGCCAATCAGGCGACCTTTTTGCGCATAGTTCTATTATTGAAAAATTTGGAGAATTTCTCATA
TTCTCGCTCGGAAATCTGGAATTCGACGAGATCTTCTGGCTTCTGTGCAGCTGCATCGCTTTGTGCTCCC
TTTCTCGCTTGTCTTCTGTGTACACCAAGAACCTTGTTGAGTTCATCAACTGAATCTGTGACTGGCTTGT
TGCTCACTGGATGCACTAGACGACTGATTCTCGAGAAATCAGATTGAGTTGCGATTAGGGTGACCTAGAA
ATTGGGAATAATACGAACTTTTGAAAATATTCAGGAGGATTAAAAAAATTATTCTCGACAATCCTACAAA
TTTACTTATTGCACCATGTTGCTCCAACATTTTTCATTAAAAGTTAATGAAAAAATGTAGAAAATCGGAA
ATTGGCAATTTTCAGACCATTTTTAAGCATTTTCAAAAAAAAATTGCAGCTGAAATAAATGTCATTTTCA
GATAAATCGAGCGATTTTCTGTTGTCTGACACTAGTTTTTAGTTTTAAAAAATGTTGGAAGAACATGGTG
CAATAGGTAATTTCATAGAATTTCCATGTGTTTTTTTTCAATTAACCAATTATCCAAATCTTCCAAACTC
ACATTTTGCGGAGCTGGGCTATCAAGAATCTGCTGCAGCCCGGGGGATCCACTAGTTCTAGCTTCAAAAG
CGCTCTGAAGTTCCTATACTTTCTAGAGAATAGGAACTTCGGAATAGGAACTTCAAGATCCCCGGGTACC
GAGCTCAGAAAAAATGACGGCACCTAAAAAGAAACGCAAAGTACCGGTAGAAAAAATGAGTAAAGGAGAA
GAACTTTTCACTGGAGTTGTCCCAATTCTTGTTGAATTAGATGGTGATGTTAATGGGCACAAATTTTCTG
TCAGTGGAGAGGGTGAAGGTGATGCAACATACGGAAAACTTACCCTTAAATTTATTTGCACTACTGGAAA
ACTACCTGTTCCATGGGTAAGTTTAAACATATATATACTAACTAACCCTGATTATTTAAATTTTCAGCCA
ACACTTGTCACTACTTTCTGTTATGGTGTTCAATGCTTCTCGAGATACCCAGATCATATGAAACGGCATG
ACTTTTTCAAGAGTGCCATGCCCGAAGGTTATGTACAGGAAAGAACTATATTTTTCAAAGATGACGGGAA
CTACAAGACACGTAAGTTTAAACAGTTCGGTACTAACTAACCATACATATTTAAATTTTCAGGTGCTGAA
GTCAAGTTTGAAGGTGATACCCTTGTTAATAGAATCGAGTTAAAAGGTATTGATTTTAAAGAAGATGGAA
ACATTCTTGGACACAAATTGGAATACAACTATAACTCACACAATGTATACATCATGGCAGACAAACAAAA
GAATGGAATCAAAGTTGTAAGTTTAAACATGATTTTACTAACTAACTAATCTGATTTAAATTTTCAGAAC
TTCAAAATTAGACACAACATTGAAGATGGAAGCGTTCAACTAGCAGACCATTATCAACAAAATACTCCAA
TTGGCGATGGCCCTGTCCTTTTACCAGACAACCATTACCTGTCCACACAATCTGCCCTTTCGAAAGATCC
CAACGAAAAGAGAGACCACATGGTCCTTCTTGAGTTTGTAACAGCTGCTGGGATTACACATGGCATGGAC
GAACTATACAAAAGCCCACAAGCTTTGGAATTCGCTAGCCGGCCATACAAGTAATCCGGATGATCGACGC
CAACGTCGTTGAATTTTCAAATTTTAAATACTGAATATTTGTTTTTTTTCCTATTATTTATTTATTCTCT
TTGTGTTTTTTTTCTTGCTTTCTAAAAAATTAATTCAATCCAAATCTAAACATGAGCGGTTTTTTTTCTC
TTTCCGTCTCCCAATTCGTATTCCGCTCCTCTCATCTGAACACAATGTGCAAGTTTATTTATCTTCTCGC
TTTCATTTCATTAGGACGTGGGGGGAATTGGTGGAAGGGGGAAACACACAAAAGGATGATGGAAATGAAA
TAAGGACACACAATATGCAACAACATTCAATTCAGAAATATGGAGGAAGGTTTAAAAGAAAACATAAAAA
TATATAGAGGAGGAAGGAAAACTAGTAAAAAATAAGCAAAGAAATTAGGCGAACGATGAGAATTGTCCTC
GCTTGGGCCCTTTCGTCTCGCGCGTTTCGGTGATGACGGTGAAAACCTCTGACACATGCAGCTCCCGGAG
ACGGTCACAGCTTGTCTGTAAGCGGATGCCGGGAGCAGACAAGCCCGTCAGGGCGCGTCAGCGGGTGTTG
GCGGGTGTCGGGGCTGGCTTAACTATGCGGCATCAGAGCAGATTGTACTGAGAGTGCACCATATGCGGTG
TGAAATACCGCACAGATGCGTAAGGAGAAAATACCGCATCAGGCGGCCTTAAGGGCCTCGTGATACGCCT
ATTTTTATAGGTTAATGTCATGATAATAATGGTTTCTTAGACGTCAGGTGGCACTTTTCGGGGAAATGTG
CGCGGAACCCCTATTTGTTTATTTTTCTAAATACATTCAAATATGTATCCGCTCATGAGACAATAACCCT
GATAAATGCTTCAATAATATTGAAAAAGGAAGAGTATGAGTATTCAACATTTCCGTGTCGCCCTTATTCC
CTTTTTTGCGGCATTTTGCCTTCCTGTTTTTGCTCACCCAGAAACGCTGGTGAAAGTAAAAGATGCTGAA
GATCAGTTGGGTGCACGAGTGGGTTACATCGAACTGGATCTCAACAGCGGTAAGATCCTTGAGAGTTTTC
GCCCCGAAGAACGTTTTCCAATGATGAGCACTTTTAAAGTTCTGCTATGTGGCGCGGTATTATCCCGTAT
TGACGCCGGGCAAGAGCAACTCGGTCGCCGCATACACTATTCTCAGAATGACTTGGTTGAGTACTCACCA
GTCACAGAAAAGCATCTTACGGATGGCATGACAGTAAGAGAATTATGCAGTGCTGCCATAACCATGAGTG
ATAACACTGCGGCCAACTTACTTCTGACAACGATCGGAGGACCGAAGGAGCTAACCGCTTTTTTGCACAA
CATGGGGGATCATGTAACTCGCCTTGATCGTTGGGAACCGGAGCTGAATGAAGCCATACCAAACGACGAG
CGTGACACCACGATGCCTGTAGCAATGGCAACAACGTTGCGCAAACTATTAACTGGCGAACTACTTACTC
TAGCTTCCCGGCAACAATTAATAGACTGGATGGAGGCGGATAAAGTTGCAGGACCACTTCTGCGCTCGGC
CCTTCCGGCTGGCTGGTTTATTGCTGATAAATCTGGAGCCGGTGAGCGTGGGTCTCGCGGTATCATTGCA
GCACTGGGGCCAGATGGTAAGCCCTCCCGTATCGTAGTTATCTACACGACGGGGAGTCAGGCAACTATGG
ATGAACGAAATAGACAGATCGCTGAGATAGGTGCCTCACTGATTAAGCATTGGTAACTGTCAGACCAAGT
TTACTCATATATACTTTAGATTGATTTAAAACTTCATTTTTAATTTAAAAGGATCTAGGTGAAGATCCTT
TTTGATAATCTCATGACCAAAATCCCTTAACGTGAGTTTTCGTTCCACTGAGCGTCAGACCCCGTAGAAA
AGATCAAAGGATCTTCTTGAGATCCTTTTTTTCTGCGCGTAATCTGCTGCTTGCAAACAAAAAAACCACC
GCTACCAGCGGTGGTTTGTTTGCCGGATCAAGAGCTACCAACTCTTTTTCCGAAGGTAACTGGCTTCAGC
AGAGCGCAGATACCAAATACTGTCCTTCTAGTGTAGCCGTAGTTAGGCCACCACTTCAAGAACTCTGTAG
CACCGCCTACATACCTCGCTCTGCTAATCCTGTTACCAGTGGCTGCTGCCAGTGGCGATAAGTCGTGTCT
TACCGGGTTGGACTCAAGACGATAGTTACCGGATAAGGCGCAGCGGTCGGGCTGAACGGGGGGTTCGTGC
ACACAGCCCAGCTTGGAGCGAACGACCTACACCGAACTGAGATACCTACAGCGTGAGCATTGAGAAAGCG
CCACGCTTCCCGAAGGGAGAAAGGCGGACAGGTATCCGGTAAGCGGCAGGGTCGGAACAGGAGAGCGCAC
GAGGGAGCTTCCAGGGGGAAACGCCTGGTATCTTTATAGTCCTGTCGGGTTTCGCCACCTCTGACTTGAG
CGTCGATTTTTGTGATGCTCGTCAGGGGGGCGGAGCCTATGGAAAAACGCCAGCAACGCGGCCTTTTTAC
GGTTCCTGGCCTTTTGCTGGCCTTTTGCTCACATGTTCTTTCCTGCGTTATCCCCTGATTCTGTGGATAA
CCGTATTACCGCCTTTGAGTGAGCTGATACCGCTCGCCGCAGCCGAACGACCGAGCGCAGCGAGTCAGTG
AGCGAGGAAGCGGAAGAGCGCCCAATACGCAAACCGCCTCTCCCCGCGCGTTGGCCGATTCATTAATGCA
GCTGGCACGACAGGTTTCCCGACTGGAAAGCGGGCAGTGAGCGCAACGCAATTAATGTGAGTTAGCTCAC
TCATTAGGCACCCCAGGCTTTACACTTTATGCTTCCGGCTCGTATGTTGTGTGGAATTGTGAGCGGATAA
CAATTTCACACAGGAAACAGCTATGACCATGATTACGCCAAGCTGTAAGTTTAAACATGATCTTACTAAC
TAACTATTCTCATTTAAATTTTCAGAGCTTAAAAATGGCTGAAATCACTCACAACGATGGATACGCTAAC
AACTTGGAAATGAAAT
Features (pLannotate 1.2.2; 14 found; start..end, strand, type, name):
      1..153     +  CDS            let-858 (fragment): CWC22_CAEEL - Experimental evidence at transcript level: Swiss-Prot protein existence level 2. Required for pre-mRNA splicing and for exon-junction complex (EJC) assembly. Hinders EIF4A3 from non-specifically binding RNA and escorts it to the splicing machinery to promote EJC assembly on mature mRNAs. Through its role in EJC assembly, required for nonsense-mediated mRNA decay (By similarity). Required for early embryogenesis and tissue differentiation. From Caenorhabditis elegans.
    873..901     -  misc_feature   MCS (fragment): pBluescript multiple cloning site
    917..964     -  protein_bind   FRT: FLP-mediated recombination occurs in the 8-bp core sequence TCTAGAAA (Turan and Bode, 2011). FLP recombinase from the Saccharomyces cerevisiae 2μ plasmid
    967..986     -  misc_feature   MCS (fragment): pUC18/19 multiple cloning site
   1039..1899    +  CDS            sg25: sg25 is a basic (constitutively fluorescent) green fluorescent protein published in 1997, derived from Aequorea victoria.
   2397..2432    +  CDS            rop (fragment): Rop protein, which maintains plasmids at low copy number; rop
   2534..2633    +  misc_feature   bom (fragment): basis of mobility region from pBR322
   2731..2835    +  promoter       AmpR promoter: bla
   2836..3696    +  CDS            AmpR: β-lactamase; bla; confers resistance to ampicillin, carbenicillin, and related antibiotics
   3867..4455    +  rep_origin     ori: high-copy-number ColE1/pMB1/pBR322/pUC origin of replication
   4638..4730    +  CDS            lacI (fragment): lac repressor; lacI; The lac repressor binds to the lac operator to inhibit transcription in E. coli. This inhibition can be relieved by adding lactose or isopropyl-β-D-thiogalactopyranoside (IPTG).
   4743..4764    +  protein_bind   CAP binding site: CAP binding activates transcription in the presence of cAMP. E. coli catabolite activator protein
   4779..4809    +  promoter       lac promoter: promoter for the E. coli lac operon
   4817..4833    +  protein_bind   lac operator: The lac repressor binds to the lac operator to inhibit transcription in E. coli. This inhibition can be relieved by adding lactose or isopropyl-β-D-thiogalactopyranoside (IPTG). lac repressor encoded by lacI
