[The description below was written by a language model from this plasmid's Addgene catalogue record and pLannotate feature annotations shown in this document.]
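Description:
pGC75 is a C. elegans expression plasmid built on the pPD135.02 backbone and forms part of a "FLP-Out" toolkit for recombinase-controlled gene expression in the worm. It is maintained in E. coli as a high-copy plasmid through a ColE1/pUC-type origin and selected with ampicillin via the β-lactamase gene and its native promoter. The remaining bacterial annotations (partial rop, bom and lacI sequences, plus a CAP site, lac promoter and lac operator) are vector remnants, not working parts of the worm cassette.

The insert is recorded as "<1xNLS-GFP::let-858(3')". The "<" most plausibly stands for the single FRT site annotated just upstream of the reporter. The feature table shows this FRT flanked by polylinker fragments, followed by an Aequorea victoria GFP variant coding sequence (matched by the annotation tool to sg25). According to the catalogue entry, the GFP carries one N-terminal nuclear localisation signal, which would concentrate the fluorescence in nuclei; the NLS itself is not annotated separately. A short fragment of the let-858 coding region at the start of the sequence numbering fits with the let-858 3' region named in the insert, which would supply 3' UTR and processing signals for the GFP transcript in worm tissues.

No worm promoter is annotated or listed, so pGC75 appears to be a promoterless module holding one FRT and a nuclear GFP reporter, not a complete expression unit. In a FLP-Out design, FLP recombinase excises an FRT-flanked blocking cassette to join a promoter to a downstream reporter. The record does not state how this particular plasmid is combined with the system's other components.
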