Addgene plasmid #19640: pGC75
Depositing lab: Jane Hubbard. Depositing organization: NYU Grossman School of Medicine. Publication: A "FLP-Out" system for controlled gene expression in Caenorhabditis elegans. Voutev R, Hubbard EJ. Genetics. 2008 Sep;180(1):103-19. doi: 10.1534/genetics.108.090274. PubMed 18723890.
Backbone
  Vector backbone: pPD135.02
  Vector type: Worm Expression ; FLP/FRT
Growth in bacteria
  Bacterial resistance: Ampicillin, 100 μg/mL
  Growth temperature: 37°C
  Growth strain: DH5alpha
  Copy number: High Copy
Gene/Insert
  Gene/Insert name: <1xNLS-GFP::let-858(3’)
  Species: C. elegans (nematode); A. victoria
  Tag / fusion protein: 1xNLS (N terminal on insert)
  Cloning method: Restriction Enzyme
  Sequencing primers: 5′ M13R
Terms and licenses: Academic/Nonprofit Terms; Industry Terms: Not Available to Industry
How to cite: pGC75 was a gift from Jane Hubbard (Addgene plasmid # 19640 ; http://n2t.net/addgene:19640 ; RRID:Addgene_19640)
