>Addgene plasmid #19640 | pGC75 | addgene partial sequence | sequence record 25465 | 19640 with GFP-R
TTTACTCATTTTTTCTACCGGTACTTTGCGTTTCTTTTTAGGTGCCGTCATTTTTTCTGAGCTCGGTACC
CGGGGATCTTGAAGTTCCTATTCCGAAGTTCCTATTCTCTAGAAAGTATAGGAACTTCAGAGCGCTTTTG
AAGCTAGAACTAGTGGATCCCCCGGGCTGCAGCAGATTCTTGATAGCCCAGCTCCGCAAAATGTGAGTTT
GGAAGATTTGGATAATTGGTTAATTGAAAAAAAACACATGGAAATTCTATGAAATTACCTATTGCACCAT
GTTCTTCCAACATTTTTTAAAACTAAAAACTAGTGTCAGACAACAGAAAATCGCTCGATTTATCTGAAAA
TGACATTTATTTCAGCTGCAATTTTTTTTTGAAAATGCTTAAAAATGGTCTGAAAATTGCCAATTTCCGA
TTTTCTACATTTTTTCATTAACTTTTAATGAAAAATGTTGGAGCAACATGGTGCAATAAGTAAATTTGTA
GGATTGTCGAGAATAATTTTTTTAATCCTCCTGAATATTTTCAAAAGTTCGTATTATTCCCAATTTCTAG
GTCACCCTAAT
